Addgene plasmid #203898: pUN1306 - pL2_pNOS-RLUC-tNOS_tOCS-FLUC-pT3O
Purpose: Reporter plasmid for the T3O promoter from C. roseus with firefly luciferase readout and Renilla luciferase normalization in a plant binary vector for Agrobacterium-mediated transformation.
Depositing lab: Carolyn Lee-Parsons. Depositing organization: Northeastern University. Publication: Identification of DELLA and GID1 genes in Catharanthus roseus and their potential role in regulating vindoline biosynthesis. Cole-Osborn LF, Soens N, Bernal-Franco D, Prifti O, Cram EJ, Lee-Parsons CWT. Plant Mol Biol. 2025 Jun 5;115(3):72. doi: 10.1007/s11103-025-01599-1. PubMed 40471459.
Backbone
  Vector backbone: pSB90
  Backbone manufacturer: Mortensen et al., 2019 (doi:10.3389/fpls.2019.00755)
  Vector type: Plant Expression, Luciferase
Growth in bacteria
  Bacterial resistance: Kanamycin, 50 μg/mL
  Growth temperature: 37°C
  Growth strain: DH5alpha
  Copy number: High Copy
Gene/Insert
  Gene/Insert name: pT3O-FLUC-tOCS; pNOS-RLUC-tNOS
  Species: Synthetic; Catharanthus roseus var. LBE
  Insert size (bp): 5315
  Cloning method: Restriction Enzyme; 5′ cloning site unknown (destroyed during cloning)
Terms and licenses: Academic/Nonprofit Terms; Industry Terms: Not Available to Industry
How to cite: pUN1306 - pL2_pNOS-RLUC-tNOS_tOCS-FLUC-pT3O was a gift from Carolyn Lee-Parsons (Addgene plasmid # 203898 ; http://n2t.net/addgene:203898 ; RRID:Addgene_203898)
