[The description below was written by a language model from this plasmid's Addgene catalogue record and pLannotate feature annotations shown in this document.]
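Description:
pUN1306 (pL2_pNOS-RLUC-tNOS_tOCS-FLUC-pT3O) is a dual-luciferase promoter-reporter plasmid built in the pSB90 plant binary backbone for Agrobacterium-mediated transformation. The backbone carries a high-copy ColE1/pUC-type origin for propagation in E. coli. It also has the pVS1 replication module (oriV, RepA and the StaA stability protein) for maintenance in Agrobacterium. Selection in bacteria is by kanamycin, through an aphA-3 aminoglycoside phosphotransferase gene driven by the bla promoter. The backbone also encodes a virG gene, the transcriptional activator of Ti-plasmid vir loci, which presumably supports T-DNA transfer. No plant-selectable marker is annotated, which fits a reporter-assay role rather than selection of stable transformants.

Between the nopaline-type left and right T-DNA border repeats sit two transcription units, arranged tail to tail, listed as a 5.3 kb insert. The normalization unit uses the constitutive nopaline synthase (NOS) promoter and the TMV Ω translational enhancer to express Renilla luciferase, ending in the NOS terminator. The Renilla coding sequence is annotated as two fragments separated by a short gap, which may be an intron, though the table does not label it. The test unit lies on the opposite strand. In it, the T3O promoter from Catharanthus roseus (var. LBE) drives firefly luciferase, terminated by the OCS terminator. The firefly gene is interrupted by the potato ST-LS1 IV2 intron, which limits functional expression to plant cells and so prevents background signal from Agrobacterium. The T3O promoter itself is not picked up by the automated annotation, but by position it should occupy the unannotated region upstream of the firefly start.

The firefly-to-Renilla ratio gives a normalized readout of T3O promoter activity. The associated work concerns regulation of vindoline biosynthesis in C. roseus.
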