Features (pLannotate 1.2.2; 18 found; start..end, strand, type, name):
   1140..1164    +  misc_feature   RB T-DNA repeat: right border repeat from nopaline C58 T-DNA
   1444..2073    +  CDS            pVS1 StaA: stability protein from the Pseudomonas plasmid pVS1 (Heeb et al., 2000)
   2502..3575    +  CDS            pVS1 RepA: replication protein from the Pseudomonas plasmid pVS1 (Heeb et al., 2000)
   3641..3835    +  rep_origin     pVS1 oriV: origin of replication for the Pseudomonas plasmid pVS1 (Heeb et al., 2000)
   3897..4001    +  promoter       AmpR promoter: bla
   4002..4796    +  CDS            KanR: aminoglycoside phosphotransferase; aphA-3; confers resistance to kanamycin
   5057..5857    +  CDS            virG: VIRG_AGRT9 - Protein inferred from homology: Swiss-Prot protein existence level 3. VirG is required for the positive regulation of at least two vir loci encoded by the Ti plasmid of A.tumefaciens. From Agrobacterium tumefaciens (strain 15955).
   6121..6709    +  rep_origin     ori: high-copy-number ColE1/pMB1/pBR322/pUC origin of replication
   6845..6869    +  misc_feature   LB T-DNA repeat: left border repeat from nopaline C58 T-DNA
   7034..7213    +  promoter       NOS promoter: nopaline synthase promoter
   7249..7304    +  misc_feature   TMV Ω: translational enhancer from the tobacco mosaic virus 5'-leader sequence (Gallie et al., 1988)
   7306..8160    +  CDS            LUCI_RENRE (fragment): Experimental evidence at protein level: Swiss-Prot protein existence level 1. Upon binding the substrate, the enzyme catalyzes an oxygenation, producing a very short-lived hydroperoxide that cyclizes into a dioxetanone structure, which collapses, releasing a CO(2) molecule. The spontaneous breakdown of the dioxetanone releases the energy (about 50 kcal/mole) that is necessary to generate the excited state of the coelenteramide product, which is the singlet form of the monoanion. In vivo the product undergoes the process of nonradiative energy transfer to an accessory protein, a green fluoresce
   8238..8342    +  CDS            LUCI_RENRE (fragment): Experimental evidence at protein level: Swiss-Prot protein existence level 1. Upon binding the substrate, the enzyme catalyzes an oxygenation, producing a very short-lived hydroperoxide that cyclizes into a dioxetanone structure, which collapses, releasing a CO(2) molecule. The spontaneous breakdown of the dioxetanone releases the energy (about 50 kcal/mole) that is necessary to generate the excited state of the coelenteramide product, which is the singlet form of the monoanion. In vivo the product undergoes the process of nonradiative energy transfer to an accessory protein, a green fluoresce
   8358..8610    +  terminator     NOS terminator: nopaline synthase terminator and poly(A) signal
   8659..9366    -  terminator     OCS terminator: octopine synthase terminator
   9374..10884   -  CDS            luciferase (fragment): firefly luciferase; luc
  10883..11071   -  intron         IV2 intron: modified second intron of the potato ST-LS1 gene (Vancanneyt et al., 1990)
  11070..47      -  CDS            luciferase (fragment) (across the origin): firefly luciferase; luc
>Addgene plasmid #203898 | pUN1306 - pL2_pNOS-RLUC-tNOS_tOCS-FLUC-pT3O | addgene full sequence | sequence record 404831 | Addgene NGS Result
GGATAGAATGGCGCCGGGCCTTTCTTTATGTTTTTGGCGTCCTCCATTAATGAATTTTTTTTTGTTGGTT
TGCTAATAATGAATGCGATAACTTATGGTAGCTGCTCCAAGTAATATATAAAGCTGAATAGTATATATAT
ATATATATATCCCACACATGTACCATGGAGTTCACCCACCTTCTGCCTCTCTCCTTAATTATGCAATTGA
GATGTTAAGAGAGTTCACCCACCTTCTGTCTCTCTCCTTAATTTTGCAATGGATCCTGTAGTTCAATGAG
TGATCTAAGTGAGTGACAGAGTGTCGTAAGATTAGGTGTGAAATTATTGAGAATATATTTTGTAATATAA
TTTTTTTATTAAATAATAAAAGTATGATCAAGTGCTTATGATTTGGATTTCTCTACAGAAGATGAAAAAA
AGAAAACAAAAGTGACGTAATTTAATATAACTTATATAGTCTATAAATAGAAATTTGAAGTGAGTTCATA
AAAGAATTTTTTGTTTGTTTAGCTCTTCATTGTAAAACGGTTCTCCTATAACGCTCTCGATAATATTCCT
GATTTTATATTTTATATTAATAAAACTTAGTAAAATATAAACATAAGAGAAAAAGATAATTGTGCAGGAA
AAAATATATTATGAAAGGAAATATTATTAGAGATGTTATAGGAAATGTAACACACAATTTTGGTGTTTCA
AAACCTAATACACACATATGAAAGCATGTGATAATACTACCTCAGTTTCTTGTAAAATACCTTAATACCT
TTACATTAATTTTATGAAATCCATCTTTTAAAATTTTTATCTTCTCTCCTCTCTTCTCTCTCCTATATCT
AATTTTCAAAATTTTATCAAATATGAATAGATTTAGGTTTTGAAGATTATAAGATAGTAATACATTAAAT
GCATAGGGGTATTCTTAAAAATTTATAAAGGGAAATTGTATTATAATATGAAACTTCAAGTATGACAATT
TCATTTTATAATATGAACCAGAGGTAATGTAAGGGAAATGATATATTCATGGCCAAAATTTTAATCTACG
GTAAATATTTGTTAACCTCCATAATACTCCTTACGAGGATGCACATGTGACCGAGGGACACGAAGTGATC
CGTTTAAACTATCAGTGTTTGACAGGATATATTGGCGGGTAAACCTAAGAGAAAAGAGCGTTTATTAGAA
TAATCGGATATTTAAAAGGGCGTGAAAAGGTTTATCCGTTCGTCCATTTGTATGTGCCAGCCGTGCGGCT
GCATGAAATCCTGGCCGGTTTGTCTGATGCCAAGCTGGCGGCCTGGCCGGCCAGCTTGGCCGCTGAAGAA
ACCGAGCGCCGCCGTCTAAAAAGGTGATGTGTATTTGAGTAAAACAGCTTGCGTCATGCGGTCGCTGCGT
ATATGATGCGATGAGTAAATAAACAAATACGCAAGGGGAACGCATGAAGGTTATCGCTGTACTTAACCAG
AAAGGCGGGTCAGGCAAGACGACCATCGCAACCCATCTAGCCCGCGCCCTGCAACTCGCCGGGGCCGATG
TTCTGTTAGTCGATTCCGATCCCCAGGGCAGTGCCCGCGATTGGGCGGCCGTGCGGGAAGATCAACCGCT
AACCGTTGTCGGCATCGACCGCCCGACGATTGACCGCGACGTGAAGGCCATCGGCCGGCGCGACTTCGTA
GTGATCGACGGAGCGCCCCAGGCGGCGGACTTGGCTGTGTCCGCGATCAAGGCAGCCGACTTCGTGCTGA
TTCCGGTGCAGCCAAGCCCTTACGACATATGGGCCACCGCCGACCTGGTGGAGCTGGTTAAGCAGCGCAT
TGAGGTCACGGATGGAAGGCTACAAGCGGCCTTTGTCGTGTCGCGGGCGATCAAAGGCACGCGCATCGGC
GGTGAGGTTGCCGAGGCGCTGGCCGGGTACGAGCTGCCCATTCTTGAGTCCCGTATCACGCAGCGCGTGA
GCTACCCAGGCACTGCCGCCGCCGGCACAACCGTTCTTGAATCAGAACCCGAGGGCGACGCTGCCCGCGA
GGTCCAGGCGCTGGCCGCTGAAATTAAATCAAAACTCATTTGAGTTAATGAGGTAAAGAGAAAATGAGCA
AAAGCACAAACACGCTAAGTGCCGGCCGTCCGAGCGCACGCAGCAGCAAGGCTGCAACGTTGGCCAGCCT
GGCAGACACGCCAGCCATGAAGCGGGTCAACTTTCAGTTGCCGGCGGAGGATCACACCAAGCTGAAGATG
TACGCGGTACGCCAAGGCAAGACCATTACCGAGCTGCTATCTGAATACATCGCGCAGCTACCAGAGTAAA
TGAGCAAATGAATAAATGAGTAGATGAATTTTAGCGGCTAAAGGAGGCGGCATGGAAAATCAAGAACAAC
CAGGCACCGACGCCGTGGAATGCCCCATGTGTGGAGGAACGGGCGGTTGGCCAGGCGTAAGCGGCTGGGT
TGTCTGCCGGCCCTGCAATGGCACTGGAACCCCCAAGCCCGAGGAATCGGCGTGAGCGGTCGCAAACCAT
CCGGCCCGGTACAAATCGGCGCGGCGCTGGGTGATGACCTGGTGGAGAAGTTGAAGGCCGCGCAGGCCGC
CCAGCGGCAACGCATCGAGGCAGAAGCACGCCCCGGTGAATCGTGGCAAGCGGCCGCTGATCGAATCCGC
AAAGAATCCCGGCAACCGCCGGCAGCCGGTGCGTCGTCGATTAGGAAGCCGCCCAAGGGCGACGAGCAAC
CAGATTTTTTCGTTCCGATGCTCTATGACGTGGGCACCCGCGATAGTCGCAGCATCATGGACGTGGCCGT
TTTCCGTCTGTCGAAGCGTGACCGACGAGCTGGCGAGGTGATCCGCTACGAGCTTCCAGACGGGCACGTA
GAGGTTTCCGCAGGGCCGGCCGGCATGGCCAGTGTGTGGGATTACGACCTGGTACTGATGGCGGTTTCCC
ATCTAACCGAATCCATGAACCGATACCGGGAAGGGAAGGGAGACAAGCCCGGCCGCGTGTTCCGTCCACA
CGTTGCGGACGTACTCAAGTTCTGCCGGCGAGCCGATGGCGGAAAGCAGAAAGACGACCTGGTAGAAACC
TGCATTCGGTTAAACACCACGCACGTTGCCATGCAGCGTACGAAGAAGGCCAAGAACGGCCGCCTGGTGA
CGGTATCCGAGGGTGAAGCCTTGATTAGCCGCTACAAGATCGTAAAGAGCGAAACCGGGCGGCCGGAGTA
CATCGAGATCGAGCTAGCTGATTGGATGTACCGCGAGATCACAGAAGGCAAGAACCCGGACGTGCTGACG
GTTCACCCCGATTACTTTTTGATCGATCCCGGCATCGGCCGTTTTCTCTACCGCCTGGCACGCCGCGCCG
CAGGCAAGGCAGAAGCCAGATGGTTGTTCAAGACGATCTACGAACGCAGTGGCAGCGCCGGAGAGTTCAA
GAAGTTCTGTTTCACCGTGCGCAAGCTGATCGGGTCAAATGACCTGCCGGAGTACGATTTGAAGGAGGAG
GCGGGGCAGGCTGGCCCGATCCTAGTCATGCGCTACCGCAACCTGATCGAGGGCGAAGCATCCGCCGGTT
CCTAATGTACGGAGCAGATGCTAGGGCAAATTGCCCTAGCAGGGGAAAAAGGTCGAAAAAGCTTCTTTCC
TGTGGATAGCACGTACATTGGGAACCCAAAGCCGTACATTGGGAACCGGAACCCGTACATTGGGAACCCA
AAGCCGTACATTGGGAACCGGTCACACATGTAAGTGACTGATATAAAAGAGAAAAAAGGCGATTTTTCCG
CCTAAAACTCTTTAAAACTTATTAAAACTCTTAAAACCCGCCTGGCCTGTGCATAACTGTCTGGCCAGCG
CACAGCCGAACAGCTGCAAAAAGCGCCCACATCAAGGCTCCGAGTGCGCGGAACCCCTATTTGTTTATTT
TTCTAAATACATTCAAATATGTATCCGCTCATGAGACAATAACCCTGATAAATGCTTCAATAATATTGAA
AAAGGAAGAGTATGGCTAAAATGAGAATATCACCGGAATTGAAAAAACTGATCGAAAAATACCGCTGCGT
AAAAGATACGGAAGGAATGTCTCCTGCTAAGGTATATAAGCTGGTGGGAGAAAATGAAAACCTATATTTA
AAAATGACGGACAGCCGGTATAAAGGGACCACCTATGATGTGGAACGGGAAAAGGACATGATGCTATGGC
TGGAAGGAAAGCTGCCTGTTCCAAAGGTCCTGCACTTTGAACGGCATGATGGCTGGAGCAATCTGCTCAT
GAGTGAGGCCGATGGCGTCCTTTGCTCGGAAGAGTATGAAGATGAACAAAGCCCTGAAAAGATTATCGAG
CTGTATGCGGAGTGCATCAGGCTCTTTCACTCCATCGACATATCGGATTGTCCCTATACGAATAGCTTAG
ACAGCCGCTTAGCCGAATTGGATTACTTACTGAATAACGATCTGGCCGATGTGGATTGCGAAAACTGGGA
AGAGGACACTCCATTTAAAGATCCGCGCGAGCTGTATGATTTTTTAAAGACGGAAAAGCCCGAAGAGGAA
CTTGTCTTTTCCCACGGCGACCTGGGAGACAGCAACATCTTTGTGAAAGATGGCAAAGTAAGTGGCTTTA
TTGATCTTGGGAGAAGCGGCAGGGCGGACAAGTGGTATGACATTGCCTTCTGCGTCCGGTCGCTCAGGGA
GGATATCGGGGAAGAACAGTATGTCGAGCTATTTTTTGACTTACTGGGGATCAAGCCTGATTGGGAGAAA
ATAAAATATTATATTTTACTGGATGAATTGTTTTAGCTGTCAGACCAAGTTTACTCATATATACTTTAGA
TTGATTTAAAACTTCATTTTTAATTTAAAAGGATCTAGGTGAAGATCCTTTTTGATAATCTCATGACCAA
AATCCCTTAACGTGAGTTTTCGTTCTAGCTGTAACCTCGAAGCGTTTCACTTGTAACAACGATTGAGAAT
TTTTGTCATAAAATTGAAATACTTGGTTCGCATTTTTGTCATCCGCGGTCAGCCGCAATTCTGACGAACT
GCCCATTTAGCTGGAGATGATTGTACATCCTTCACGTGAAAATTTCTCAAGCGCTGTGAACAAGGGTTCA
GATTTTAGATTGAAAGGTGAGCCGTTGAAACACGTTCTTCTTGTCGATGACGACGTCGCTATGCGGCATC
TTATTATTGAATACCTTACGATCCACGCCTTCAAAGTGACCGCGGTAGCCGACAGCACCCAGTTCACAAG
AGTACTCTCTTCCGCGACGGTCGATGTCGTGGTTGTTGATCTAGATTTAGGTCGTGAAGATGGGCTCGAG
ATCGTTCGTAATCTGGCGGCAAAGTCTGATATTCCAATCATAATTATCAGTGGCGACCGCCTTGAGGAGA
CGGATAAAGTTGTTGCACTCGAGCTAGGAGCAAGTGATTTTATCGCTAAGCCGTTCAGTATCAGAGAGTT
TCTAGCACGCATTCGGGTTGCCTTGCGCGTGCGCCCCAACGTTGTCCGCTCCAAAGACCGACGGTCTTTT
TGTTTTACTGACTGGACACTTAATCTCAGGCAACGTCGCTTGATGTCCGAAGCTGGCGGTGAGGTGAAAC
TTACGGCAGGTGAGTTCAATCTTCTCCTCGCGTTTTTAGAGAAACCCCGCGACGTTCTATCGCGCGAGCA
ACTTCTCATTGCCAGTCGAGTACGCGACGAGGAGGTTTATGACAGGAGTATAGATGTTCTCATTTTGAGG
CTGCGCCGCAAACTTGAGGCGGATCCGTCAAGCCCTCAACTGATAAAAACAGCAAGAGGTGCCGGTTATT
TCTTTGACGCGGACGTGCAGGTTTCGCACGGGGGGACGATGGCAGCCTGAGCCAATTGCATTTGCCTCTT
AATTATCTGGCTCAAAGGGTGACTGAGGAGTAAGCGATGTGCCCATCACACTGACCACCAAGACGGGGGT
TCGTTTTGAAGATCACCCTTCAGACCCAAGGCCAGTGTGCGTTGATCGCGGCCACACTGCAAATTCACAT
ACTGTCGATAAAGGGGCGTTGGACGAGAACCCATTCGTCAGGATACTGGCTCGTGATCTCACTGAGCGTC
AGACCCCGTAGAAAAGATCAAAGGATCTTCTTGAGATCCTTTTTTTCTGCGCGTAATCTGCTGCTTGCAA
ACAAAAAAACCACCGCTACCAGCGGTGGTTTGTTTGCCGGATCAAGAGCTACCAACTCTTTTTCCGAAGG
TAACTGGCTTCAGCAGAGCGCAGATACCAAATACTGTTCTTCTAGTGTAGCCGTAGTTAGGCCACCACTT
CAAGAACTCTGTAGCACCGCCTACATACCTCGCTCTGCTAATCCTGTTACCAGTGGCTGCTGCCAGTGGC
GATAAGTCGTGTCTTACCGGGTTGGACTCAAGACGATAGTTACCGGATAAGGCGCAGCGGTCGGGCTGAA
CGGGGGGTTCGTGCACACAGCCCAGCTTGGAGCGAACGACCTACACCGAACTGAGATACCTACAGCGTGA
GCTATGAGAAAGCGCCACGCTTCCCGAAGGGAGAAAGGCGGACAGGTATCCGGTAAGCGGCAGGGTCGGA
ACAGGAGAGCGCACGAGGGAGCTTCCAGGGGGAAACGCCTGGTATCTTTATAGTCCTGTCGGGTTTCGCC
ACCTCTGACTTGAGCGTCGATTTTTGTGATGCTCGTCAGGGGGGCGGAGCCTATGGAAAAACGCCAGCAA
CGCGGCCTTTTTACGGTTCCTGCTCGGATCTGTTGGACCGGACAGTAGTCATGGTTGATGGGCTGCCTGT
ATCGAGTGGTGATTTTGTGCCGAGCTGCCGGTCGGGGAGCTGTTGGCTGGCTGGTGGCAGGATATATTGT
GGTGTAAACAAATTGACGCTTAGACAACTTAATAACACATTGCGGACGTTTTTAATGTACTGGGGTTGAA
CACTCTGTGCCGAATTCGGATCCGGAGAGCGGAGAATTAAGGGAGTCACGTTATGACCCCCGCCGATGAC
GCGGGACAAGCCGTTTTACGTTTGGAACTGACAGAACCGCAACGTTGAAGGAGCCACTCAGCCGCGGGTT
TCTGGAGTTTAATGAGCTAAGCACATACGTCAGAAACCATTATTGCGCGTTCAAAAGTCGCCTAAGGTCA
CTATCAGCTAGCAAATATTTCTTGTCAAAAATGCTCCACTGACGTTCCATAAATTCCCCTCGGTATCCAA
TTAGAGTCTCATATTCACTCTCATACTGTATTTTTACAACAATTACCAACAACAACAAACAACAAACAAC
ATTACAATTACTATTTACAATTACAATGACTTCTAAGGTTTATGATCCTGAACAAAGAAAGAGAATGATT
ACTGGACCTCAATGGTGGGCTAGATGTAAGCAAATGAATGTTCTTGATTCTTTTATTAATTATTATGATT
CTGAAAAGCATGCTGAAAATGCTGTTATTTTTCTTCATGGAAATGCTGCTTCTTCTTATCTTTGGAGACA
TGTTGTTCCACATATTGAACCAGTTGCTAGATGTATTATTCCAGATCTTATTGGTATGGGAAAGTCTGGT
AAGTCTGGTAATGGTTCTTATAGACTTCTTGATCATTATAAGTATCTTACTGCTTGGTTTGAACTTCTTA
ATCTTCCAAAGAAGATTATTTTTGTTGGACATGATTGGGGTGCTTGTTTGGCTTTTCATTATTCTTATGA
ACATCAAGATAAGATTAAGGCTATTGTTCATGCTGAATCTGTTGTTGATGTTATTGAATCTTGGGATGAA
TGGCCTGATATTGAAGAAGATATTGCTTTGATTAAGTCTGAAGAAGGAGAAAAGATGGTTTTGGAAAATA
ATTTCTTTGTTGAAACTATGTTGCCATCTAAGATTATGAGAAAGCTTGAACCAGAAGAATTTGCTGCTTA
TCTTGAACCATTTAAGGAAAAGGGTGAAGTTAGAAGGCCAACTCTTTCTTGGCCTAGAGAAATTCCTCTT
GTTAAGGGTGGTAAGCCTGATGTTGTTCAAATTGTTAGAAATTATAATGCTTATCTTAGAGCTTCTGATG
ATCTTCCAAAGATGTTTATTGAATCTGATCCAGGATTCTTTTCTAATGCTATTGTTGAAGGTGCTAAGAA
GTTTCCTAATACTGAATTTGTTAAGGTACTTCATGCTTCAACGTGTAACTTAAGAGATACTGTGTGAAAT
TTTATATTTCCATACATTTGCTTGACCTTTGCTTTTTGTCAATTTTTTTCCCCTTACAGGTTAAGGGACT
TCATTTTTCTCAAGAAGATGCTCCTGATGAAATGGGAAAGTATATTAAGTCTTTTGTTGAAAGAGTTCTT
AAGAATGAACAATGAGCTTGTCAAGCAGATCGTTCAAACATTTGGCAATAAAGTTTCTTAAGATTGAATC
CTGTTGCCGGTCTTGCGATGATTATCATATAATTTCTGTTGAATTACGTTAAGCATGTAATAATTAACAT
GTAATGCATGACGTTATTTATGAGATGGGTTTTTATGATTAGAGTCCCGCAATTATACATTTAATACGCG
ATAGAAAACAAAATATAGCGCGCAAACTAGGATAAATTATCGCGCGCGGTGTCATCTATGTTACTAGATC
GACGCTGCAAGGTTTTGACGGGTTTACTAGAATTCGAGCTCAGCGGTCCTGCTGAGCCTCGACATGTTGT
CGCAAAATTCGCCCTGGACCCGCCCAACGATTTGTCGTCACTGTCAAGGTTTGACCTGCACTTCATTTGG
GGCCCACATACACCAAAAAAATGCTGCATAATTCTCGGGGCAGCAAGTCGGTTACCCGGCCGCCGTGCTG
GACCGGGTTGAATGGTGCCCGTAACTTTCGGTAGAGCGGACGGCCAATACTCAACTTCAAGGAATCTCAC
CCATGCGCGCCGGCGGGGAACCGGAGTTCCCTTCAGTGAGCGTTATTAGTTCGCCGCTCGGTGTGTCGTA
GATACTAGCCCCTGGGGCACTTTTGAAATTTGAATAAGATTTATGTAATCAGTCTTTTAGGTTTGACCGG
TTCTGCCGCTTTTTTTAAAATTGGATTTGTAATAATAAAACGCAATTGTTTGTTATTGTGGCGCTCTATC
ATAGATGTCGCTATAAACCTATTCAGCACAATATATTGTTTTCATTTTAATATTGTACATATAAGTAGTA
GGGTACAATCAGTAAATTGAACGGAGAATATTATTCATAAAAATACGATAGTAACGGGTGATATATTCAT
TAGAATGAACCGAAACCGGCGGTAAGGATCTGAGCTACACATGCTCAGGTTTTTTACAACGTGCACAACA
GAATTGAAAGCAAATATCATGCGATCATAGGCTTCTCGCATATCTCATTAAAGCAGGACAAGCTTACAAT
TTGGACTTTCCGCCCTTCTTGGCCTTTATGAGGATCTCTCTGATTTTTCTTGCGTCGAGTTTTCCGGTAA
GACCTTTCGGTACTTCGTCCACAAACACAACTCCTCCGCGCAACTTTTTCGCGGTTGTTACTTGACTGGC
GACGTAATCCACGATCTCTTTTTCCGTCATCGTCTTTCCGTGCTCCAAAACAACAACGGCGGCGGGAAGT
TCACCGGCGTCATCGTCGGGCAGACCTGCCACGCCCGCGTCGAAGATGTTGGGGTGTTGTAACAATATCG
ATTCCAATTCAGCGGGGGCCACCTGATATCCTTTGTATTTAATTAAAGACTTCAAGCGGTCAACTATGAA
GAAGTGTTCGTCCTCGTCCCAGTAAGCTATGTCTCCAGAATGTAGCCATCCATCCTTGTCAATCAAGGCG
TTGGTCGCTTCCGGATTGTTTACATAACCGGACATAATCATAGGTCCTCTGACACATAATTCGCCTCTCT
GATTAACGCCCAGCGTTTTCCCGGTATCCAGATCCACAACCTTCGCTTCAAAAAATGGAACAACTTTACC
GACCGCGCCCGGTTTATCATCCCCCTCGGGTGTAATCAGAATAGCTGATGTAGTCTCAGTGAGCCCATAT
CCTTGTCGTATCCCTGGAAGATGGAAGCGTTTTGCAACCGCTTCCCCGACTTCTTTCGAAAGAGGTGCGC
CCCCAGAAGCAATTTCGTGTAAATTAGATAAATCGTATTTGTCAATCAGAGTGCTTTTGGCGAAGAATGA
AAATAGGGTTGGTACTAGCAACGCACTTTGAATTTTGTAATCCTGAAGGGATCGTAAAAACAGCTCTTCT
TCAAATCTATACATTAAGACGACTCGAAATCCACATATCAAATATCCGAGTGTAGTAAACATTCCAAAAC
CGTGATGGAATGGAACAACACTTAAAATCGCAGTATCCGGAATGATTTGATTGCCAAAAATAGGATCTCT
GGCATGCGAGAATCTGACGCAGGCAGTTCTATGCGGAAGGGCCACACCCTTAGGTAACCCAGTAGATCCA
GAGGAATTCATTATCAGTGCAATTGTTTTGTCACGATCAAAGGACTCTGGTACAAAATCGTATTCATTAA
AACCGGGAGGTAGATGAGATGTGACGAACGTGTACATCGACTGAAATCCCTGGTAATCCGTTTTAGAATC
CATGATAATAATTTTCTGGATTATTGGTAATTTTTTTTGCACGTTCAAAATTTTTTGCAACCCCTTTTTG
GAAACAAACACTACGGTAGGCTGCGAAATGTTCATACTGTTGAGCAATTCACGTTCATTATAAATGTCGT
TCGCGGGCGCAACTGCAACTCCGATAAATAACGCGCCCAACACCGGCATAAAGAATTGAAGAGAGTTTTC
ACTGCATACGACGATTCTGTGATTTGTATTCAGCCCATATCGTTTCATAGCTTCTGCCAACCGAACGGAC
ATTTCGAAGTATTCCGCGTACGTGATGTTCACCTGCACATCAACAAATTTTGGTCATATATTAGAAAAGT
TATAAATTAAAATATACACACTTATAAACTACAGAAAAGCAATTGCTATATACTACATTCTTTTATTTTG
AAAAAAATATTTGAAATATTATATTACTACTAATTAATGATAATTATTATATATATATCAAAGGTAGAAG
CAGAAACTTACCTCGATATGTGCATCTGTAAAAGCAATTGTTCCAGGAACCAGGGCGTATCTCTTCATAG
CCTTATGCAGTTGCTCTCCAGCGGTTCCATCCTCTAGA
