>Addgene plasmid #203898 | pUN1306 - pL2_pNOS-RLUC-tNOS_tOCS-FLUC-pT3O | depositor partial sequence | sequence record 395285 | T3O promoter and 5'UTR
TATTATGGAGGTTAACAAATATTTACCGTAGATTAAAATTTTGGCCATGAATATATCATTTCCCTTACAT
TACCTCTGGTTCATATTATAAAATGAAATTGTCATACTTGAAGTTTCATATTATAATACAATTTCCCTTT
ATAAATTTTTAAGAATACCCCTATGCATTTAATGTATTTACTATCTTATAATCTTCAAAACCTAAATCTA
TTCATATTTGATAAAATTTTGAAAATTTAGATATAGGAGAGAGAAGAGAGGAGAGAAGATAAAAATTTTA
AAAGATGGATTTCATAAAATTAATGTAAAGGTATTAAGGTATTTTACAAGAAACTGAGGTAGTATTATCA
CATGCTTTCATATGTGTGTATTAGGTTTTGAAACACCAAAATTGTGTGTTACATTTCCTATAACATCTCT
AATAATATTTCCTTTCATAATATATTTTTTCCTGCACAATTATCTTTTTCTCTTATGTTTATATTTTACT
AAGTTTTATTAATATAAAATATAAAATCAGGAATATTATCGAGAGCGTTATAGGAGAACCGTTTTACAAT
GAAGAGCTAAACAAACAAAAAATTCTTTTATGAACTCACTTCAAATTTCTATTTATAGACTATATAAGTT
ATATTAAATTACGTCACTTTTGTTTTCTTTTTTTCATCTTCTGTAGAGAAATCCAAATCATAAGCACTTG
ATCATACTTTTATTATTTAATAAAAAAATTATATTACAAAATATATTCTCAATAATTTCACACCTAATCT
TACGACACTCTGTCACTCACTTAGATCACTCATTGAACTACAGGATCCATTGCAAAATTNAAGGAGAGAG
ACAGAAGGTGGGTGAACTCTCTTAACATCTCAATTTGCATAATTAAGGAGAGAGGCAGAAGGTGGGTGAA
CTCCATGGTACATGTGTGGGATATATATATATATATATACTATTCAGCTTTATATATTACTTGGAGCAGC
TACCATAAGTTATCGCATTCATTATTAGCAAACCAACAAAAAAAAATTCATT
